>Addgene plasmid #142612 | TFORF0393 | addgene full sequence | sequence record 396003 | Addgene NGS Result
TTAATGTAGTCTTATGCAATACTCTTGTAGTCTTGCAACATGGTAACGATGAGTTAGCAACATGCCTTAC
AAGGAGAGAAAAAGCACCGTGCATGCCGATTGGTGGAAGTAAGGTGGTACGATCGTGCCTTATTAGGAAG
GCAACAGACGGGTCTGACATGGATTGGACGAACCACTGAATTGCCGCATTGCAGAGATATTGTATTTAAG
TGCCTAGCTCGATACATAAACGGGTCTCTCTGGTTAGACCAGATCTGAGCCTGGGAGCTCTCTGGCTAAC
TAGGGAACCCACTGCTTAAGCCTCAATAAAGCTTGCCTTGAGTGCTTCAAGTAGTGTGTGCCCGTCTGTT
GTGTGACTCTGGTAACTAGAGATCCCTCAGACCCTTTTAGTCAGTGTGGAAAATCTCTAGCAGTGGCGCC
CGAACAGGGACTTGAAAGCGAAAGGGAAACCAGAGGAGCTCTCTCGACGCAGGACTCGGCTTGCTGAAGC
GCGCACGGCAAGAGGCGAGGGGCGGCGACTGGTGAGTACGCCAAAAATTTTGACTAGCGGAGGCTAGAAG
GAGAGAGATGGGTGCGAGAGCGTCAGTATTAAGCGGGGGAGAATTAGATCGCGATGGGAAAAAATTCGGT
TAAGGCCAGGGGGAAAGAAAAAATATAAATTAAAACATATAGTATGGGCAAGCAGGGAGCTAGAACGATT
CGCAGTTAATCCTGGCCTGTTAGAAACATCAGAAGGCTGTAGACAAATACTGGGACAGCTACAACCATCC
CTTCAGACAGGATCAGAAGAACTTAGATCATTATATAATACAGTAGCAACCCTCTATTGTGTGCATCAAA
GGATAGAGATAAAAGACACCAAGGAAGCTTTAGACAAGATAGAGGAAGAGCAAAACAAAAGTAAGACCAC
CGCACAGCAAGCGGCCGCTGATCTTCAGACCTGGAGGAGGAGATATGAGGGACAATTGGAGAAGTGAATT
ATATAAATATAAAGTAGTAAAAATTGAACCATTAGGAGTAGCACCCACCAAGGCAAAGAGAAGAGTGGTG
CAGAGAGAAAAAAGAGCAGTGGGAATAGGAGCTTTGTTCCTTGGGTTCTTGGGAGCAGCAGGAAGCACTA
TGGGCGCAGCGTCAATGACGCTGACGGTACAGGCCAGACAATTATTGTCTGGTATAGTGCAGCAGCAGAA
CAATTTGCTGAGGGCTATTGAGGCGCAACAGCATCTGTTGCAACTCACAGTCTGGGGCATCAAGCAGCTC
CAGGCAAGAATCCTGGCTGTGGAAAGATACCTAAAGGATCAACAGCTCCTGGGGATTTGGGGTTGCTCTG
GAAAACTCATTTGCACCACTGCTGTGCCTTGGAATGCTAGTTGGAGTAATAAATCTCTGGAACAGATTTG
GAATCACACGACCTGGATGGAGTGGGACAGAGAAATTAACAATTACACAAGCTTAATACACTCCTTAATT
GAAGAATCGCAAAACCAGCAAGAAAAGAATGAACAAGAATTATTGGAATTAGATAAATGGGCAAGTTTGT
GGAATTGGTTTAACATAACAAATTGGCTGTGGTATATAAAATTATTCATAATGATAGTAGGAGGCTTGGT
AGGTTTAAGAATAGTTTTTGCTGTACTTTCTATAGTGAATAGAGTTAGGCAGGGATATTCACCATTATCG
TTTCAGACCCACCTCCCAACCCCGAGGGGACCCATGCATTGCATCTCAATTAGTCAGCAACCAGGTGTGG
AAAGTCCCCAGGCTCCCCAGCAGGCAGAAGTATGCAAAGCATGCGTCTCAATTAGTCAGCAACCATAGTC
CCGCCCCTAACTCCGCCCATCCCGCCCCTAACTCCGCCCAGTTCCGCCCATTCTCCGCCCCATGGCTGAC
TAATTTTTTTTATTTATGCAGAGGCCGAGGCCGCCTCGGCCTCTGAGCTATTCCAGAAGTAGTGAGGAGG
CTTTTTTGGAGGCCTAGGCTTTTGCAAAAAGCTTTCTAGAGGTACCACCGGAGCTTACCATGACCGAGTA
CAAGCCCACGGTGCGCCTCGCCACCCGCGACGACGTCCCCAGGGCCGTACGCACCCTCGCCGCCGCGTTC
GCCGACTACCCCGCCACGCGCCACACCGTCGATCCGGACCGCCACATCGAGCGGGTCACCGAGCTGCAAG
AACTCTTCCTCACGCGCGTCGGGCTCGACATCGGCAAGGTGTGGGTCGCGGACGACGGCGCCGCCGTGGC
GGTCTGGACCACGCCGGAGAGCGTCGAAGCGGGGGCGGTGTTCGCCGAGATCGGCCCGCGCATGGCCGAG
TTGAGCGGTTCCCGGCTGGCCGCGCAGCAACAGATGGAAGGCCTCCTGGCGCCGCACCGGCCCAAGGAGC
CCGCGTGGTTCCTGGCCACCGTCGGCGTCTCGCCCGACCACCAGGGCAAGGGTCTGGGCAGCGCCGTCGT
GCTCCCCGGAGTGGAGGCGGCCGAGCGCGCCGGGGTGCCCGCCTTCCTGGAGACCTCCGCGCCCCGCAAC
CTCCCCTTCTACGAGCGGCTCGGCTTCACCGTCACCGCCGACGTCGAGGTGCCCGAAGGACCGCGCACCT
GGTGCATGACCCGCAAGCCCGGTGCCAGTTAACGAATTCTAGATCTTGAGACAAATGGCAGTATTCATCC
ACAATTTTAAAAGAAAAGGGGGGATTGGGGGGTACAGTGCAGGGGAAAGAATAGTAGACATAATAGCAAC
AGACATACAAACTAAAGAATTACAAAAACAAATTACAAAAATTCAAAATTTTCGGGTTTATTACAGGGAC
AGCAGAGATCCACTTTGGCGCCGGCTCGAGGCCTGCAGGTGCAAAGATGGATAAAGTTTTAAACAGAGAG
GAATCTTTGCAGCTAATGGACCTTCTAGGTCTTGAAAGGAGTGGGAATTGGCTCCGGTGCCCGTCAGTGG
GCAGAGCGCACATCGCCCACAGTCCCCGAGAAGTTGGGGGGAGGGGTCGGCAATTGAACCGGTGCCTAGA
GAAGGTGGCGCGGGGTAAACTGGGAAAGTGATGTCGTGTACTGGCTCCGCCTTTTTCCCGAGGGTGGGGG
AGAACCGTATATAAGTGCAGTAGTCGCCGTGAACGTTCTTTTTCGCAACGGGTTTGCCGCCAGAACACAG
GTAAGTGCCGTGTGTGGTTCCCGCGGGCCTGGCCTCTTTACGGGTTATGGCCCTTGCGTGCCTTGAATTA
CTTCCACCTGGCTGCAGTACGTGATTCTTGATCCCGAGCTTCGGGTTGGAAGTGGGTGGGAGAGTTCGAG
GCCTTGCGCTTAAGGAGCCCCTTCGCCTCGTGCTTGAGTTGAGGCCTGGCCTGGGCGCTGGGGCCGCCGC
GTGCGAATCTGGTGGCACCTTCGCGCCTGTCTCGCTGCTTTCGATAAGTCTCTAGCCATTTAAAATTTTT
GATGACCTGCTGCGACGCTTTTTTTCTGGCAAGATAGTCTTGTAAATGCGGGCCAAGATCTGCACACTGG
TATTTCGGTTTTTGGGGCCGCGGGCGGCGACGGGGCCCGTGCGTCCCAGCGCACATGTTCGGCGAGGCGG
GGCCTGCGAGCGCGGCCACCGAGAATCGGACGGGGGTAGTCTCAAGCTGGCCGGCCTGCTCTGGTGCCTG
GCCTCGCGCCGCCGTGTATCGCCCCGCCCTGGGCGGCAAGGCTGGCCCGGTCGGCACCAGTTGCGTGAGC
GGAAAGATGGCCGCTTCCCGGCCCTGCTGCAGGGAGCTCAAAATGGAGGACGCGGCGCTCGGGAGAGCGG
GCGGGTGAGTCACCCACACAAAGGAAAAGGGCCTTTCCGTCCTCAGCCGTCGCTTCATGTGACTCCACGG
AGTACCGGGCGCCGTCCAGGCACCTCGATTAGTTCTCGAGCTTTTGGAGTACGTCGTCTTTAGGTTGGGG
GGAGGGGTTTTATGCGATGGAGTTTCCCCACACTGAGTGGGTGGAGACTGAAGTTAGGCCAGCTTGGCAC
TTGATGTAATTCTCCTTGGAATTTGCCCTTTTTGAGTTTGGATCTTGGTTCATTCTCAAGCCTCAGACAG
TGGTTCAAAGTTTTTTTCTTCCATTTCAGGTGTCGTGAGGCTAGCACCGCCACCATGGGATTCCTGGGGT
GCTGGTGTGTGTCCTTTCAGGAGGTGGTAACATTTGGCGATGTGGCTGTGCACTTCTCTCGGGAGGAGTG
GCAGTGTCTGGACCCTGGCCAGAGGGCCCTCTACAGGGAAGTGATGCTGGAGAACCACAGCAGTGTGGCT
GGACTAGCAGGATTCCTGGTTTTCAAGCCTGAGCTGATCTCTCGGCTGGAGCAGGGAGAAGAGCCATGGG
TCCTCGACCTGCAGGGAGCAGAGGGGACAGAGGCACCAAGGACCTCCAAGACAGATTCTACGATTAGGAC
TGAAAATGAGCAGGCCTGTGAGGACATGGACATCCTAAAATCAGAATCCTATGGGACAGTGGTCAGAATC
TCCCCACAGGACTTTCCTCAGAATCCTGGCTTTGGAGACGTTTCTGATTCTGAGGTCTGGTTAGACAGTC
ATCTGGGCAGTCCCGGGCTGAAAGTGACAGGCTTTACCTTCCAAAATAACTGTTTGAATGAGGAGACTGT
GGTTCCCAAGACCTTCACCAAGGACGCACCCCAGGGATGTAAGGAGCTGGGAAGCAGCGGCCTGGATTGT
CAGCCTCTTGAAAGTCAGGGAGAGAGTGCGGAAGGGATGTCCCAGAGATGCGAGGAGTGTGGCAAAGGCA
TCAGAGCCACTTCAGATATCGCTCTGCATTGGGAAATTAATACACAGAAAATTAGCAGATGTCAAGAATG
CCAAAAAAAGTTATCTGACTGCTTGCAGGGGAAACATACAAATAACTGCCATGGAGAGAAGCCGTACGAA
TGTGCAGAGTGTGGGAAAGTCTTCAGGCTCTGCTCGCAGCTTAATCAGCATCAGAGAATCCACACGGGAG
AGAAACCCTTTAAATGCACTGAGTGTGGAAAAGCCTTCCGCCTGAGCTCAAAACTTATTCAGCATCAAAG
AATCCACACTGGGGAGAAGCCCTACAGATGTGAGGAATGTGGAAAAGCTTTTGGTCAGAGCTCAAGCCTC
ATCCACCATCAGAGAATCCACACAGGAGAGAGGCCCTATGGTTGTCGTGAGTGTGGGAAAGCCTTCAGCC
AGCAGTCGCAGCTGGTTAGACACCAGAGAACTCACACTGGGGAGAGGCCCTACCCTTGCAAGGAGTGTGG
GAAGGCCTTCAGCCAGAGCTCCACCCTAGCCCAGCATCAAAGGATGCATACTGGGGAGAAAGCTCAAATT
CTAAAAGCCTCAGACAGTCCAAGCCTTGTTGCACATCAGAGAATTCACGCTGTAGAGAAACCATTTAAGT
GTGATGAGTGTGGGAAAGCTTTTAGGTGGATCTCTCGCCTGAGTCAGCATCAGCTGATTCACACTGGAGA
GAAGCCTTATAAATGCAACAAGTGTACAAAAGCCTTTGGTTGTAGTTCACGGCTTATTCGCCATCAGAGA
ACTCACACTGGAGAAAAACCATTTAAATGTGATGAGTGTGGCAAAGGCTTTGTTCAGGGCTCACACCTTA
TTCAGCATCAGCGAATCCACACTGGAGAGAAACCCTATGTGTGTAATGACTGTGGAAAAGCCTTCAGTCA
GAGTTCCAGCCTTATTTACCATCAGAGAATCCATAAAGGAGAGAAGCCCTACGAATGCCTCCAATGCGGA
AAAGCCTTCAGTATGAGCACACAGCTTACAATACATCAAAGGGTTCACACTGGAGAGAGGCCCTATAAAT
GTAATGAATGTGGGAAAGCCTTCAGTCAAAACTCAACCCTTTTCCAACACCAGATAATTCATGCAGGGGT
GAAGCCCTATGAGTGCAGTGAGTGTGGAAAAGCCTTCAGCCGGAGCTCATATCTTATTGAACACCAGAGA
ATACACACTAGGGCCCAGTGGTTTTACGAATATGGGAATGCCCTGGAAGGGTCCACCTTTGTGAGCCGTA
AAAAGGTTAATACTATAAAGAAACTGCATCAGTGTGAAGACTGTGAGAAGATATTTAGGTGGCGTTCACA
CCTAATTATACACCAGAGAATTCACACCGGGGAGAAGCCTTATAAATGCAATGACTGTGGCAAAGCTTTT
AATCGTAGCTCAAGGCTTACCCAGCATCAAAAAATTCACATGGGATAGTAATGAACTAGTCCGTAACTTG
AAAGTATTTCGATTTCTTGGCTTTATATATCTTGTGGAAAGGACGATGAACAAGTACTCCGTTAGGAGAG
ACGCGTTAAGTCGACAATCAACCTCTGGATTACAAAATTTGTGAAAGATTGACTGGTATTCTTAACTATG
TTGCTCCTTTTACGCTATGTGGATACGCTGCTTTAATGCCTTTGTATCATGCTATTGCTTCCCGTATGGC
TTTCATTTTCTCCTCCTTGTATAAATCCTGGTTGCTGTCTCTTTATGAGGAGTTGTGGCCCGTTGTCAGG
CAACGTGGCGTGGTGTGCACTGTGTTTGCTGACGCAACCCCCACTGGTTGGGGCATTGCCACCACCTGTC
AGCTCCTTTCCGGGACTTTCGCTTTCCCCCTCCCTATTGCCACGGCGGAACTCATCGCCGCCTGCCTTGC
CCGCTGCTGGACAGGGGCTCGGCTGTTGGGCACTGACAATTCCGTGGTGTTGTCGGGGAAATCATCGTCC
TTTCCTTGGCTGCTCGCCTGTGTTGCCACCTGGATTCTGCGCGGGACGTCCTTCTGCTACGTCCCTTCGG
CCCTCAATCCAGCGGACCTTCCTTCCCGCGGCCTGCTGCCGGCTCTGCGGCCTCTTCCGCGTCTTCGCCT
TCGCCCTCAGACGAGTCGGATCTCCCTTTGGGCCGCCTCCCCGCGTCGACTTTAAGACCAATGACTTACA
AGGCAGCTGTAGATCTTAGCCACTTTTTAAAAGAAAAGGGGGGACTGGAAGGGCTAATTCACTCCCAACG
AAGACAAGATCTGCTTTTTGCTTGTACTGGGTCTCTCTGGTTAGACCAGATCTGAGCCTGGGAGCTCTCT
GGCTAACTAGGGAACCCACTGCTTAAGCCTCAATAAAGCTTGCCTTGAGTGCTTCAAGTAGTGTGTGCCC
GTCTGTTGTGTGACTCTGGTAACTAGAGATCCCTCAGACCCTTTTAGTCAGTGTGGAAAATCTCTAGCAG
TACGTATAGTAGTTCATGTCATCTTATTATTCAGTATTTATAACTTGCAAAGAAATGAATATCAGAGAGT
GAGAGGAACTTGTTTATTGCAGCTTATAATGGTTACAAATAAAGCAATAGCATCACAAATTTCACAAATA
AAGCATTTTTTTCACTGCATTCTAGTTGTGGTTTGTCCAAACTCATCAATGTATCTTATCATGTCTGGCT
CTAGCTATCCCGCCCCTAACTCCGCCCATCCCGCCCCTAACTCCGCCCAGTTCCGCCCATTCTCCGCCCC
ATGGCTGACTAATTTTTTTTATTTATGCAGAGGCCGAGGCCGCCTCGGCCTCTGAGCTATTCCAGAAGTA
GTGAGGAGGCTTTTTTGGAGGCCTAGGGACGTACCCAATTCGCCCTATAGTGAGTCGTATTACGCGCGCT
CACTGGCCGTCGTTTTACAACGTCGTGACTGGGAAAACCCTGGCGTTACCCAACTTAATCGCCTTGCAGC
ACATCCCCCTTTCGCCAGCTGGCGTAATAGCGAAGAGGCCCGCACCGATCGCCCTTCCCAACAGTTGCGC
AGCCTGAATGGCGAATGGG
[124 nt withheld, positions 7790-7913]
C
[91 nt withheld, positions 7915-8005]
A
[49 nt withheld, positions 8007-8055]
CCTTTGACGTTGGAGTCCACGTTCTTT
[37 nt withheld, positions 8083-8119]
ACCCTATCTCGGTCTATTCTTTTGATTTATAAGGGATTTTGCCGATTTCGGCCTATTGGTTAAAAAATGA
GCTGATTTAACAAAAATTTAACGCGAATTTTAACAAAATATTAACGCTTACAATTTAGGTGGCACTTTTC
GGGGAAATGTGCGCGGAACCCCTATTTGTTTATTTTTCTAAATACATTCAAATATGTATCCGCTCATGAG
ACAATAACCCTGATAAATGCTTCAATAATATTGAAAAAGGAAGAGTATGAGTATTCAACATTTCCGTGTC
GCCCTTATTCCCTTTTTTGCGGCATTTTGCCTTCCTGTTTTTGCTCACCCAGAAACGCTGGTGAAAGTAA
AAGATGCTGAAGATCAGTTGGGTGCACGAGTGGGTTACATCGAACTGGATCTCAACAGCGGTAAGATCCT
TGAGAGTTTTCGCCCCGAAGAACGTTTTCCAATGATGAGCACTTTTAAAGTTCTGCTATGTGGCGCGGTA
TTATCCCGTATTGACGCCGGGCAAGAGCAACTCGGTCGCCGCATACACTATTCTCAGAATGACTTGGTTG
AGTACTCACCAGTCACAGAAAAGCATCTTACGGATGGCATGACAGTAAGAGAATTATGCAGTGCTGCCAT
AACCATGAGTGATAACACTGCGGCCAACTTACTTCTGACAACGATCGGAGGACCGAAGGAGCTAACCGCT
TTTTTGCACAACATGGGGGATCATGTAACTCGCCTTGATCGTTGGGAACCGGAGCTGAATGAAGCCATAC
CAAACGACGAGCGTGACACCACGATGCCTGTAGCAATGGCAACAACGTTGCGCAAACTATTAACTGGCGA
ACTACTTACTCTAGCTTCCCGGCAACAATTAATAGACTGGATGGAGGCGGATAAAGTTGCAGGACCACTT
CTGCGCTCGGCCCTTCCGGCTGGCTGGTTTATTGCTGATAAATCTGGAGCCGGTGAGCGTGGGTCTCGCG
GTATCATTGCAGCACTGGGGCCAGATGGTAAGCCCTCCCGTATCGTAGTTATCTACACGACGGGGAGTCA
GGCAACTATGGATGAACGAAATAGACAGATCGCTGAGATAGGTGCCTCACTGATTAAGCATTGGTAACTG
TCAGACCAAGTTTACTCATATATACTTTAGATTGATTTAAAACTTCATTTTTAATTTAAAAGGATCTAGG
TGAAGATCCTTTTTGATAATCTCATGACCAAAATCCCTTAACGTGAGTTTTCGTTCCACTGAGCGTCAGA
CCCCGTAGAAAAGATCAAAGGATCTTCTTGAGATCCTTTTTTTCTGCGCGTAATCTGCTGCTTGCAAACA
AAAAAACCACCGCTACCAGCGGTGGTTTGTTTGCCGGATCAAGAGCTACCAACTCTTTTTCCGAAGGTAA
CTGGCTTCAGCAGAGCGCAGATACCAAATACTGTTCTTCTAGTGTAGCCGTAGTTAGGCCACCACTTCAA
GAACTCTGTAGCACCGCCTACATACCTCGCTCTGCTAATCCTGTTACCAGTGGCTGCTGCCAGTGGCGAT
AAGTCGTGTCTTACCGGGTTGGACTCAAGACGATAGTTACCGGATAAGGCGCAGCGGTCGGGCTGAACGG
GGGGTTCGTGCACACAGCCCAGCTTGGAGCGAACGACCTACACCGAACTGAGATACCTACAGCGTGAGCT
ATGAGAAAGCGCCACGCTTCCCGAAGGGAGAAAGGCGGACAGGTATCCGGTAAGCGGCAGGGTCGGAACA
GGAGAGCGCACGAGGGAGCTTCCAGGGGGAAACGCCTGGTATCTTTATAGTCCTGTCGGGTTTCGCCACC
TCTGACTTGAGCGTCGATTTTTGTGATGCTCGTCAGGGGGGCGGAGCCTATGGAAAAACGCCAGCAACGC
GGCCTTTTTACGGTTCCTGGCCTTTTGCTGGCCTTTTGCTCACATGTTCTTTCCTGCGTTATCCCCTGAT
TCTGTGGATAACCGTATTACCGCCTTTGAGTGAGCTGATACCGCTCGCCGCAGCCGAACGACCGAGCGCA
GCGAGTCAGTGAGCGAGGAAGCGGAAGAGCGCCCAATACGCAAACCGCCTCTCCCCGCGCGTTGGCCGAT
TCATTAATGCAGCTGGCACGACAGGTTTCCCGACTGGAAAGCGGGCAGTGAGCGCAACGCAATTAATGTG
AGTTAGCTCACTCATTAGGCACCCCAGGCTTTACACTTTATGCTTCCGGCTCGTATGTTGTGTGGAATTG
TGAGCGGATAACAATTTCACACAGGAAACAGCTATGACCATGATTACGCCAAGCGCGCAATTAACCCTCA
CTAAAGGGAACAAAAGCTGGAGCTGCAAGC
Features (pLannotate 1.2.2; 31 found; start..end, strand, type, name):
      5..231     +  promoter       RSV promoter: Rous sarcoma virus enhancer/promoter
    232..412     +  LTR            5' LTR (truncated): truncated 5' long terminal repeat (LTR) from HIV-1
    459..584     +  misc_feature   HIV-1 Ψ: packaging signal of human immunodeficiency virus type 1
    568..931     +  CDS            HIV-1 gag (fragment): gag protein from human immunodeficiency virus 1; gag
   1077..1310    +  misc_feature   RRE: The Rev response element (RRE) of HIV-1 allows for Rev-dependent mRNA export from the nucleus to the cytoplasm.
   1687..1713    +  CDS            Rev (fragment): human immunodeficiency virus 1 (HIV-1) Rev protein; rev; enhances nuclear export of unspliced and incompletely spliced viral mRNAs
   1720..1743    +  promoter       SV40 promoter (fragment): SV40 early promoter
   1744..1815    +  promoter       SV40 promoter (fragment): SV40 enhancer and early promoter
   1839..1974    +  rep_origin     SV40 ori: SV40 origin of replication
   2020..2616    +  CDS            PuroR (fragment): puromycin N-acetyltransferase; pac from Streptomyces; confers resistance to puromycin
   2665..2782    +  misc_feature   cPPT/CTS: central polypurine tract and central termination sequence of HIV-1
   2847..2913    +  CDS            small t antigen (fragment): SV40 (simian virus 40) small t antigen
   2920..4098    +  promoter       EF-1α promoter: strong constitutive promoter for human elongation factor EF-1α
   4151..6109    +  CDS            ZNF7: ZNF7_HUMAN - Also known as KOX4. Experimental evidence at protein level: Swiss-Prot protein existence level 1. May be involved in transcriptional regulation. From Homo sapiens (Human).
   6221..6274    +  promoter       U6 promoter (fragment): RNA polymerase III promoter for human U6 snRNA
   6316..6904    +  misc_feature   WPRE: woodchuck hepatitis virus posttranscriptional regulatory element
   6955..6974    +  misc_feature   cPPT/CTS (fragment): central polypurine tract and central termination sequence of HIV-1
   6976..7209    +  LTR            3' LTR (ΔU3): self-inactivating 3' long terminal repeat (LTR) from HIV-1
   7287..7408    +  polyA_signal   SV40 poly(A) signal: SV40 polyadenylation signal
   7448..7583    +  rep_origin     SV40 ori: SV40 origin of replication
   7604..7622    -  promoter       T7 promoter: promoter for bacteriophage T7 RNA polymerase
   7630..7785    +  CDS            lacZα (fragment): LacZα fragment of β-galactosidase; lacZ fragment
   7790..8218    +  rep_origin     f1 ori (sequence partly withheld): f1 bacteriophage origin of replication; arrow indicates direction of (+) strand synthesis
   8271..8375    +  promoter       AmpR promoter: bla
   8376..9236    +  CDS            AmpR: β-lactamase; bla; confers resistance to ampicillin, carbenicillin, and related antibiotics
   9407..9995    +  rep_origin     ori: high-copy-number ColE1/pMB1/pBR322/pUC origin of replication
  10178..10270   +  CDS            lacI (fragment): lac repressor; lacI; The lac repressor binds to the lac operator to inhibit transcription in E. coli. This inhibition can be relieved by adding lactose or isopropyl-β-D-thiogalactopyranoside (IPTG).
  10283..10304   +  protein_bind   CAP binding site: CAP binding activates transcription in the presence of cAMP. E. coli catabolite activator protein
  10319..10349   +  promoter       lac promoter: promoter for the E. coli lac operon
  10357..10373   +  protein_bind   lac operator: The lac repressor binds to the lac operator to inhibit transcription in E. coli. This inhibition can be relieved by adding lactose or isopropyl-β-D-thiogalactopyranoside (IPTG). lac repressor encoded by lacI
  10418..10436   +  promoter       T3 promoter: promoter for bacteriophage T3 RNA polymerase
