[The description below was written by a language model from this plasmid's Addgene catalogue record and pLannotate feature annotations shown in this document.]
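Description:
TFORF0393 is a lentiviral mammalian expression plasmid built on the pLX_TRC317 backbone that carries the human zinc finger transcription factor ZNF7 (also known as KOX4) as an open reading frame for overexpression. It belongs to a barcoded transcription factor ORF collection in which each construct carries a unique 24-bp barcode, so that the factor delivered to a cell can be identified by sequencing in pooled screens. The barcode is not annotated as a feature in the table, so its exact position is not given by the record. In bacteria the plasmid is maintained at high copy through a ColE1/pUC-type origin with ampicillin resistance, and an f1 origin and lac/T7/T3 remnants of the cloning backbone are also present. The depositor warns that recombination can occur, as is common for LTR-containing plasmids.

The viral portion has a third-generation, self-inactivating layout. An RSV promoter drives a truncated HIV-1 5' LTR, followed by the Ψ packaging signal with a partial gag sequence, the RRE for Rev-dependent export of genomic RNA, a cPPT/CTS element, and a ΔU3 3' LTR with a downstream SV40 polyadenylation signal. Within the provirus there are two expression units. An SV40 early promoter drives puromycin N-acetyltransferase for selection of transduced cells. The strong constitutive EF-1α promoter drives the ZNF7 coding sequence, with a WPRE downstream to enhance transcript stability and expression. A short U6 promoter fragment annotated between the ORF and the WPRE appears to be a partial match rather than a functional unit. The construct is suited to stable ZNF7 overexpression, alone or in pooled screens of directed differentiation.
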