Addgene plasmid #142612: TFORF0393
Purpose: Lentiviral vector for overexpressing transcription factor ORFs with unique 24-bp barcodes. Barcodes facilitate identification of transcription factors in pooled screens.
Depositing lab: Feng Zhang. Depositing organization: Broad Institute. Publication: A transcription factor atlas of directed differentiation. Joung J, Ma S, Tay T, Geiger-Schuller KR, Kirchgatterer PC, Verdine VK, Guo B, Arias-Garcia MA, Allen WE, Singh A, Kuksenko O, Abudayyeh OO, Gootenberg JS, Fu Z, Macrae RK, Buenrostro JD, Regev A, Zhang F. Cell. 2023 Jan 5;186(1):209-229.e26. doi: 10.1016/j.cell.2022.11.026. PubMed 36608654.
Backbone
  Vector backbone: pLX_TRC317
  Backbone manufacturer: Broad Institute Genetic Perturbation Platform
  Backbone size w/o insert (bp): 8264
  Vector type: Mammalian Expression, Lentiviral
  Selectable markers: Puromycin
Growth in bacteria
  Bacterial resistance: Ampicillin, 100 μg/mL
  Growth temperature: 37°C
  Growth strain: NEB Stable
  Copy number: High Copy
Gene/Insert
  Gene/Insert name: ZNF7
  Species: H. sapiens (human)
  Insert size (bp): 2195
  Entrez Gene: ZNF7 (a.k.a. HF.16, KOX4, zf30)
  Promoter: EF1a
  Cloning method: Unknown
  Sequencing primers: 5′ GGGTGGAGACTGAAGTTAGGCCAG; 3′ CACATAGCGTAAAAGGAGCAACATAG
Terms and licenses: Academic/Nonprofit Terms; Industry Terms: Not Available to Industry
Depositor comments: NM_001282795,XM_011517292,ENST00000446747 . The transcription factor ORF portion of this plasmid was synthesized by Genewiz. Please test multiple small colonies in case of plasmid recombination. To make this collection available in a timely manner, a portion of this collection was not fully sequenced by Addgene. If an Addgene verified full plasmid sequence is not available, please contact us prior to placing an order to request the full sequence.
How to cite: TFORF0393 was a gift from Feng Zhang (Addgene plasmid # 142612 ; http://n2t.net/addgene:142612 ; RRID:Addgene_142612)
