>Addgene plasmid #142612 | TFORF0393 | depositor partial sequence | sequence record 279974 | Insert
ACCGCCACCATGGGATTCCTGGGGTGCTGGTGTGTGTCCTTTCAGGAGGTGGTAACATTTGGCGATGTGG
CTGTGCACTTCTCTCGGGAGGAGTGGCAGTGTCTGGACCCTGGCCAGAGGGCCCTCTACAGGGAAGTGAT
GCTGGAGAACCACAGCAGTGTGGCTGGACTAGCAGGATTCCTGGTTTTCAAGCCTGAGCTGATCTCTCGG
CTGGAGCAGGGAGAAGAGCCATGGGTCCTCGACCTGCAGGGAGCAGAGGGGACAGAGGCACCAAGGACCT
CCAAGACAGATTCTACGATTAGGACTGAAAATGAGCAGGCCTGTGAGGACATGGACATCCTAAAATCAGA
ATCCTATGGGACAGTGGTCAGAATCTCCCCACAGGACTTTCCTCAGAATCCTGGCTTTGGAGACGTTTCT
GATTCTGAGGTCTGGTTAGACAGTCATCTGGGCAGTCCCGGGCTGAAAGTGACAGGCTTTACCTTCCAAA
ATAACTGTTTGAATGAGGAGACTGTGGTTCCCAAGACCTTCACCAAGGACGCACCCCAGGGATGTAAGGA
GCTGGGAAGCAGCGGCCTGGATTGTCAGCCTCTTGAAAGTCAGGGAGAGAGTGCGGAAGGGATGTCCCAG
AGATGCGAGGAGTGTGGCAAAGGCATCAGAGCCACTTCAGATATCGCTCTGCATTGGGAAATTAATACAC
AGAAAATTAGCAGATGTCAAGAATGCCAAAAAAAGTTATCTGACTGCTTGCAGGGGAAACATACAAATAA
CTGCCATGGAGAGAAGCCGTACGAATGTGCAGAGTGTGGGAAAGTCTTCAGGCTCTGCTCGCAGCTTAAT
CAGCATCAGAGAATCCACACGGGAGAGAAACCCTTTAAATGCACTGAGTGTGGAAAAGCCTTCCGCCTGA
GCTCAAAACTTATTCAGCATCAAAGAATCCACACTGGGGAGAAGCCCTACAGATGTGAGGAATGTGGAAA
AGCTTTTGGTCAGAGCTCAAGCCTCATCCACCATCAGAGAATCCACACAGGAGAGAGGCCCTATGGTTGT
CGTGAGTGTGGGAAAGCCTTCAGCCAGCAGTCGCAGCTGGTTAGACACCAGAGAACTCACACTGGGGAGA
GGCCCTACCCTTGCAAGGAGTGTGGGAAGGCCTTCAGCCAGAGCTCCACCCTAGCCCAGCATCAAAGGAT
GCATACTGGGGAGAAAGCTCAAATTCTAAAAGCCTCAGACAGTCCAAGCCTTGTTGCACATCAGAGAATT
CACGCTGTAGAGAAACCATTTAAGTGTGATGAGTGTGGGAAAGCTTTTAGGTGGATCTCTCGCCTGAGTC
AGCATCAGCTGATTCACACTGGAGAGAAGCCTTATAAATGCAACAAGTGTACAAAAGCCTTTGGTTGTAG
TTCACGGCTTATTCGCCATCAGAGAACTCACACTGGAGAAAAACCATTTAAATGTGATGAGTGTGGCAAA
GGCTTTGTTCAGGGCTCACACCTTATTCAGCATCAGCGAATCCACACTGGAGAGAAACCCTATGTGTGTA
ATGACTGTGGAAAAGCCTTCAGTCAGAGTTCCAGCCTTATTTACCATCAGAGAATCCATAAAGGAGAGAA
GCCCTACGAATGCCTCCAATGCGGAAAAGCCTTCAGTATGAGCACACAGCTTACAATACATCAAAGGGTT
CACACTGGAGAGAGGCCCTATAAATGTAATGAATGTGGGAAAGCCTTCAGTCAAAACTCAACCCTTTTCC
AACACCAGATAATTCATGCAGGGGTGAAGCCCTATGAGTGCAGTGAGTGTGGAAAAGCCTTCAGCCGGAG
CTCATATCTTATTGAACACCAGAGAATACACACTAGGGCCCAGTGGTTTTACGAATATGGGAATGCCCTG
GAAGGGTCCACCTTTGTGAGCCGTAAAAAGGTTAATACTATAAAGAAACTGCATCAGTGTGAAGACTGTG
AGAAGATATTTAGGTGGCGTTCACACCTAATTATACACCAGAGAATTCACACCGGGGAGAAGCCTTATAA
ATGCAATGACTGTGGCAAAGCTTTTAATCGTAGCTCAAGGCTTACCCAGCATCAAAAAATTCACATGGGA
TAGTAATGAACTAGTCCGTAACTTGAAAGTATTTCGATTTCTTGGCTTTATATATCTTGTGGAAAGGACG
ATGAACAAGTACTCCGTTAGGAGAG
