>Addgene plasmid #142612 | TFORF0393 | depositor partial sequence | sequence record 279975 | Barcode
TGAACAAGTACTCCGTTAGGAGAG
